Addgene plasmid #105141: pFA6a-kanMX6-P41nmt1-mYFP
Purpose: Yeast gene targeting
Depositing lab: Thomas Pollard & Jian-Qiu Wu. Depositing organization: Yale University. Publication: Spatial and temporal pathway for assembly and constriction of the contractile ring in fission yeast cytokinesis. Wu JQ, Kuhn JR, Kovar DR, Pollard TD. Dev Cell. 2003 Nov;5(5):723-34. S1534-5807(03)00324-1 PubMed 14602073.
Backbone
  Vector backbone: pFA6a
  Backbone size w/o insert (bp): 4170
  Vector type: Bacterial Expression, Yeast Expression
  Selectable markers: KanMX6 (select with G418)
Growth in bacteria
  Bacterial resistance: Ampicillin, 100 μg/mL
  Growth temperature: 37°C
  Growth strain: DH5alpha
  Copy number: High Copy
Gene/Insert
  Gene/Insert name: kanMX6-P41nmt1-mYFP (alt names: monomeric YFP; 41nmt1)
  Species: S. pombe (fission yeast)
  Insert size (bp): 1900
  Mutation: A206K
  Promoter: 41nmt1
  Tag / fusion protein: 41nmt1-mYFP (N terminal on insert)
  Cloning method: Restriction Enzyme; 5′ cloning site PacI (not destroyed); 3′ cloning site AscI (not destroyed)
Terms and licenses: Academic/Nonprofit Terms; Industry Terms: Not Available to Industry
Depositor comments: The sizes of backbone and inserts are approximate, and do not include the selectable marker.
How to cite: pFA6a-kanMX6-P41nmt1-mYFP was a gift from Thomas Pollard & Jian-Qiu Wu (Addgene plasmid # 105141 ; http://n2t.net/addgene:105141 ; RRID:Addgene_105141)
