[The description below was written by a language model from this plasmid's Addgene catalogue record and pLannotate feature annotations shown in this document.]
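Description:
pFA6a-kanMX6-P41nmt1-mYFP is a PCR-template plasmid of the pFA6a family, made for gene targeting in the fission yeast Schizosaccharomyces pombe. It is propagated in E. coli as a high-copy plasmid through a ColE1/pUC-type origin and selected with ampicillin via the β-lactamase (AmpR) gene. The feature table shows no yeast replication origin. This fits a module that is amplified and integrated into the genome by homologous recombination rather than maintained episomally. Short T7 and SP6 promoters flank the cassette, and the small lacI, bom and rop matches are backbone remnants rather than functional parts.

The payload is a three-part cassette. The kanMX6 marker, annotated on the reverse strand, confers G418 resistance for selecting yeast integrants. It is followed on the forward strand by an nmt1 promoter and a fluorescent protein coding sequence. The catalogue identifies the promoter as the 41nmt1 variant, an attenuated, medium-strength form of the thiamine-repressible nmt1 promoter, whereas the automated annotation labels it as wild-type nmt1. The annotation likewise calls the reporter GFP, but the record specifies monomeric YFP carrying the A206K mutation, which reduces the tendency of the fluorescent protein to dimerise. An S. cerevisiae ADH1 terminator lies downstream of the reporter, and PacI and AscI sites are recorded as the retained cloning sites.

Integrated just upstream of a chromosomal open reading frame, the cassette replaces the native promoter with P41nmt1 and fuses mYFP to the N terminus of the target protein. The result is thiamine-regulated expression of a tagged protein for live-cell imaging. The associated study concerned contractile ring assembly during cytokinesis.
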