Features (pLannotate 1.2.2; 12 found; start..end, strand, type, name):
     20..608     +  rep_origin     ori: high-copy-number ColE1/pMB1/pBR322/pUC origin of replication
    791..844     +  CDS            lacI (fragment): lac repressor; lacI; The lac repressor binds to the lac operator to inhibit transcription in E. coli. This inhibition can be relieved by adding lactose or isopropyl-β-D-thiogalactopyranoside (IPTG).
    866..884     +  promoter       T7 promoter: promoter for bacteriophage T7 RNA polymerase
    989..2345    -  gene           kanMX: yeast selectable marker conferring kanamycin resistance (Wach et al., 1994)
   2390..3544    +  promoter       nmt1 promoter: wild-type nmt1 promoter from Schizosaccharomyces pombe, conferring strong thiamine-repressible expression
   3559..4272    +  CDS            GFP: Aequoria victoria green fluorescent protein
   4293..4480    +  terminator     ADH1 terminator: S. cerevisiae ADH1; transcription terminator for the S. cerevisiae alcohol dehydrogenase 1 (ADH1) gene
   4556..4574    -  promoter       SP6 promoter: promoter for bacteriophage SP6 RNA polymerase
   4637..4688    -  misc_feature   bom (fragment): basis of mobility region from pBR322
   4790..4825    -  CDS            rop (fragment): Rop protein, which maintains plasmids at low copy number; rop
   4920..5024    +  promoter       AmpR promoter: bla
   5025..5885    +  CDS            AmpR: β-lactamase; bla; confers resistance to ampicillin, carbenicillin, and related antibiotics
>Addgene plasmid #105141 | pFA6a-kanMX6-P41nmt1-mYFP | addgene full sequence | sequence record 203662 | Addgene NGS Result
AAAAGATCAAAGGATCTTCTTGAGATCCTTTTTTTCTGCGCGTAATCTGCTGCTTGCAAACAAAAAAACC
ACCGCTACCAGCGGTGGTTTGTTTGCCGGATCAAGAGCTACCAACTCTTTTTCCGAAGGTAACTGGCTTC
AGCAGAGCGCAGATACCAAATACTGTTCTTCTAGTGTAGCCGTAGTTAGGCCACCACTTCAAGAACTCTG
TAGCACCGCCTACATACCTCGCTCTGCTAATCCTGTTACCAGTGGCTGCTGCCAGTGGCGATAAGTCGTG
TCTTACCGGGTTGGACTCAAGACGATAGTTACCGGATAAGGCGCAGCGGTCGGGCTGAACGGGGGGTTCG
TGCACACAGCCCAGCTTGGAGCGAACGACCTACACCGAACTGAGATACCTACAGCGTGAGCTATGAGAAA
GCGCCACGCTTCCCGAAGGGAGAAAGGCGGACAGGTATCCGGTAAGCGGCAGGGTCGGAACAGGAGAGCG
CACGAGGGAGCTTCCAGGGGGAAACGCCTGGTATCTTTATAGTCCTGTCGGGTTTCGCCACCTCTGACTT
GAGCGTCGATTTTTGTGATGCTCGTCAGGGGGGCGGAGCCTATGGAAAAACGCCAGCAACGCGGCCTTTT
TACGGTTCCTGGCCTTTTGCTGGCCTTTTGCTCACATGTTCTTTCCTGCGTTATCCCCTGATTCTGTGGA
TAACCGTATTACCGCCTTTGAGTGAGCTGATACCGCTCGCCGCAGCCGAACGACCGAGCGCAGCGAGTCA
GTGAGCGAGGAAGCGGAAGAGCGCCCAATACGCAAACCGCCTCTCCCCGCGCGTTGGCCGATTCATTAAT
GCAGGTTAACCTGGCTTATCGAAATTAATACGACTCACTATAGGGAGACCGGCAGATCCGCGGCCGCATA
GGCCACTAGTGGATCTGATATCATCGATGAATTCGAGCTCGTTTAAACTGGATGGCGGCGTTAGTATCGA
ATCGACAGCAGTATAGCGACCAGCATTCACATACGATTGACGCATGATATTACTTTCTGCGCACTTAACT
TCGCATCTGGGCAGATGATGTCGAGGCGAAAAAAAATATAAATCACGCTAACATTTGATTAAAATAGAAC
AACTACAATATAAAAAAACTATACAAATGACAAGTTCTTGAAAACAAGAATCTTTTTATTGTCAGTACTG
ATTAGAAAAACTCATCGAGCATCAAATGAAACTGCAATTTATTCATATCAGGATTATCAATACCATATTT
TTGAAAAAGCCGTTTCTGTAATGAAGGAGAAAACTCACCGAGGCAGTTCCATAGGATGGCAAGATCCTGG
TATCGGTCTGCGATTCCGACTCGTCCAACATCAATACAACCTATTAATTTCCCCTCGTCAAAAATAAGGT
TATCAAGTGAGAAATCACCATGAGTGACGACTGAATCCGGTGAGAATGGCAAAAGCTTATGCATTTCTTT
CCAGACTTGTTCAACAGGCCAGCCATTACGCTCGTCATCAAAATCACTCGCATCAACCAAACCGTTATTC
ATTCGTGATTGCGCCTGAGCGAGACGAAATACGCGATCGCTGTTAAAAGGACAATTACAAACAGGAATCG
AATGCAACCGGCGCAGGAACACTGCCAGCGCATCAACAATATTTTCACCTGAATCAGGATATTCTTCTAA
TACCTGGAATGCTGTTTTGCCGGGGATCGCAGTGGTGAGTAACCATGCATCATCAGGAGTACGGATAAAA
TGCTTGATGGTCGGAAGAGGCATAAATTCCGTCAGCCAGTTTAGTCTGACCATCTCATCTGTAACATCAT
TGGCAACGCTACCTTTGCCATGTTTCAGAAACAACTCTGGCGCATCGGGCTTCCCATACAATCGATAGAT
TGTCGCACCTGATTGCCCGACATTATCGCGAGCCCATTTATACCCATATAAATCAGCATCCATGTTGGAA
TTTAATCGCGGCCTCGAAACGTGAGTCTTTTCCTTACCCATGGTTGTTTATGTTCGGATGTGATGTGAGA
ACTGTATCCTAGCAAGATTTTAAAAGGAAGTATATGAAAGAAGAACCTCAGTGGCAAATCCTAACCTTTT
ATATTTCTCTACAGGGGCGCGGCGTGGGGACAATTCAACGCGTCTGTGAGGGGAGCGTTTCCCTGCTCGC
AGGTCTGCAGCGAGGAGCCGTAATTTTTGCTTCGCGCCGTGCGGCCATCAAAATGTATGGATGCAAATGA
TTATACATGGGGATGTATGGGCTAAATGTACGGGCGACAGTCACATCATGCCCCTGAGCTGCGCACGTCA
AGACTGTCAAGGAGGGTATTCTGGGCCTCCATGTCGCTGGCCGGGTGACCCGGCGGGGACGAGGCAAGCT
AAACAGATCTCGCCATAAAAGACAGAATAAGTCATCAGCGGTTGTTTCATTTCCTATATTTTTTTTTTAT
TTTTTTATTTTTTAATAAGGGAAAATTTAACGTCTAAGGATACAGAAGATTGTTAGCACATTAAAGTAAT
AAAGGCTTAAGTAGTAAGTGCCTTAGCATGTTATTGTATTTCAAAGGACATAATCTAAAATAATAACAAT
ATCATTTCTCACAAGTTATTCAATTTTCTTTTTTTTTTCTAATAATATCAAGAATGTATTATTTGTTTGA
CATAAGTCAACTAATTTATTTAATATGCTGGATTAATCTTGCAGACATGTAAATTAACAAGTTTTAGTCA
AATAACGTTGAAGTTTCAATGAACTCAAATAATTTCTCTTTTTTTTTATATAACCATAATCTGATTTATA
TTTTCCGCAGGGATCAACTGAAGTTATGACATTTGGATTGGATCACTTATAACCTTGGTCGCCAAATAAT
ACAAAAATCAGCGTTATAAAACAAAGAAGGTTTTTGTTAAGAAATTAATCCTCTTTCTTGATAAGAAAGT
TGAACCGAAATTGCAGATACTGATATATGAAAATAATACCCACAATTTTGGGAATAGCGCAAGCCTCAAT
TTAAACAATAGGTGAGGACACATGATAATGACCTCAATGATTGTTAGAAGAAAAGAGCCTCATTACAAAA
TCGAAAAATGAATGGTTGGGTACAAGTTTCCAAAACATGGTAAAGTGGACTTTGCGTATGAGACGTAAAT
AGAAAAAAACACTTGTTATATGTTTTCTAGAATTATTGTTGTCTCTTTATGGTTGGATGATGCAAAATAG
TAATTTCGGTTAGTTGCTGTAAAACACCACGAGACAAATAGATATGGATATTTATTAAATCAGGAAAAAC
GTAACTCTCGGCTACTGGATGGTTCAGTCACCCAACGATTACTGGGGAGAGAAAACAGGGCAAAAGCAAA
GCTTAAAGGAATCCGATTGTCATTCGGCAATGTGCAGCGAAACTAAAAACCGGATAATGGACCTGTTAAT
CGAAACATTGAAGATAAAGGAAGAGGAATCCTGGCATATCATCAATTGAATAAGTTGAATTAATTATTTC
AATCTCATTCTCACTTTCTGACTTATAGTCGCTTTGTTAAATCATGTCTTTAATTAACAGTAAAGGAGAA
GAACTTTTCACTGGAGTTGTCCCAATTCTTGTTGAATTAGATGGTGATGTTAATGGGCACAAATTTTCTG
TCAGTGGAGAGGGTGAAGGTGATGCAACATACGGAAAACTTACCCTTAAATTTATTTGCACTACTGGAAA
ACTACCTGTTCCATGGCCAACACTTGTCACTACTTTCGGTTATGGTCTAAAATGCTTTGCTAGATACCCA
GATCATATGAAACGGCATGACTTTTTCAAGAGTGCCATGCCCGAAGGTTATGTACAGGAAAGAACTATAT
TTTTCAAAGATGACGGGAACTACAAGACACGTGCTGAAGTCAAGTTTGAAGGTGATACCCTTGTTAATAG
AATCGAGTTAAAAGGTATTGATTTTAAAGAAGATGGAAACATTCTTGGACACAAATTGGAATACAACTAT
AACTCACACAATGTATACATCATGGCAGACAAACAAAAGAATGGAATCAAAGTTAACTTCAAAATTAGAC
ACAACATTGAAGATGGAAGCGTTCAACTAGCAGACCATTATCAACAAAATACTCCAATTGGCGATGGCCC
TGTCCTTTTACCAGACAACCATTACCTGTCCTATCAATCTAAGCTTTCGAAAGATCCCAACGAAAAGAGA
GACCACATGGTCCTTCTTGAGTTTGTAACAGCTGCTGGGATTACACATGGCATGGATGAACTATACAAAT
AGGGCGCGCCACTTCTAAATAAGCGAATTTCTTATGATTTATGATTTTTATTATTAAATAAGTTATAAAA
AAAATAAGTGTATACAAATTTTAAAGTGACTCTTAGGTTTTAAAACGAAAATTCTTATTCTTGAGTAACT
CTTTCCTGTAGGTCAGGTTGCTTTCTCAGGTATAGTATGAGGTCGCTCTTATTGACCACACCTCTACCGG
CAGATCCGCTAGGGATAACAGGGTAATATAGATCCGTCGACCTGCAGCGTACGAAGCTTCAGCTGGCGGC
CGCGTTCTATAGTGTCACCTAAATCGTATGTGTATGATACATAAGGTTATGTATTAATTGTAGCCGCGTT
CTAACGACAATATGTCCATATGGTGCACTCTCAGTACAATCTGCTCTGATGCCGCATAGTTAAGCCAGCC
CCGACACCCGCCAACACCCGCTGACGCGCCCTGACGGGCTTGTCTGCTCCCGGCATCCGCTTACAGACAA
GCTGTGACCGTCTCCGGGAGCTGCATGTGTCAGAGGTTTTCACCGTCATCACCGAAACGCGCGAGACGAA
AGGGCCTCGTGATACGCCTATTTTTATAGGTTAATGTCATGATAATAATGGTTTCTTAGACGTCAGGTGG
CACTTTTCGGGGAAATGTGCGCGGAACCCCTATTTGTTTATTTTTCTAAATACATTCAAATATGTATCCG
CTCATGAGACAATAACCCTGATAAATGCTTCAATAATATTGAAAAAGGAAGAGTATGAGTATTCAACATT
TCCGTGTCGCCCTTATTCCCTTTTTTGCGGCATTTTGCCTTCCTGTTTTTGCTCACCCAGAAACGCTGGT
GAAAGTAAAAGATGCTGAAGATCAGTTGGGTGCACGAGTGGGTTACATCGAACTGGATCTCAACAGCGGT
AAGATCCTTGAGAGTTTTCGCCCCGAAGAACGTTTTCCAATGATGAGCACTTTTAAAGTTCTGCTATGTG
GCGCGGTATTATCCCGTATTGACGCCGGGCAAGAGCAACTCGGTCGCCGCATACACTATTCTCAGAATGA
CTTGGTTGAGTACTCACCAGTCACAGAAAAGCATCTTACGGATGGCATGACAGTAAGAGAATTATGCAGT
GCTGCCATAACCATGAGTGATAACACTGCGGCCAACTTACTTCTGACAACGATCGGAGGACCGAAGGAGC
TAACCGCTTTTTTGCACAACATGGGGGATCATGTAACTCGCCTTGATCGTTGGGAACCGGAGCTGAATGA
AGCCATACCAAACGACGAGCGTGACACCACGATGCCTGTAGCAATGGCAACAACGTTGCGCAAACTATTA
ACTGGCGAACTACTTACTCTAGCTTCCCGGCAACAATTAATAGACTGGATGGAGGCGGATAAAGTTGCAG
GACCACTTCTGCGCTCGGCCCTTCCGGCTGGCTGGTTTATTGCTGATAAATCTGGAGCCGGTGAGCGTGG
GTCTCGCGGTATCATTGCAGCACTGGGGCCAGATGGTAAGCCCTCCCGTATCGTAGTTATCTACACGACG
GGGAGTCAGGCAACTATGGATGAACGAAATAGACAGATCGCTGAGATAGGTGCCTCACTGATTAAGCATT
GGTAACTGTCAGACCAAGTTTACTCATATATACTTTAGATTGATTTAAAACTTCATTTTTAATTTAAAAG
GATCTAGGTGAAGATCCTTTTTGATAATCTCATGACCAAAATCCCTTAACGTGAGTTTTCGTTCCACTGA
GCGTCAGACCCCGTAG
